>Addgene plasmid #240117 | pL6puro-pSV40(3)-pmRevErbA-mScaI3-NLS-Pest | addgene full sequence | sequence record 481757 | Addgene NGS Result
AATGTAGTCTTATGCAATACTCTTGTAGTCTTGCAACATGGTAACGATGAGTTAGCAACATGCCTTACAA
GGAGAGAAAAAGCACCGTGCATGCCGATTGGTGGAAGTAAGGTGGTACGATCGTGCCTTATTAGGAAGGC
AACAGACGGGTCTGACATGGATTGGACGAACCACTGAATTGCCGCATTGCAGAGATATTGTATTTAAGTG
CCTAGCTCGATACATAAACGGGTCTCTCTGGTTAGACCAGATCTGAGCCTGGGAGCTCTCTGGCTAACTA
GGGAACCCACTGCTTAAGCCTCAATAAAGCTTGCCTTGAGTGCTTCAAGTAGTGTGTGCCCGTCTGTTGT
GTGACTCTGGTAACTAGAGATCCCTCAGACCCTTTTAGTCAGTGTGGAAAATCTCTAGCAGTGGCGCCCG
AACAGGGACTTGAAAGCGAAAGGGAAACCAGAGGAGCTCTCTCGACGCAGGACTCGGCTTGCTGAAGCGC
GCACGGCAAGAGGCGAGGGGCGGCGACTGGTGAGTACGCCAAAAATTTTGACTAGCGGAGGCTAGAAGGA
GAGAGATGGGTGCGAGAGCGTCAGTATTAAGCGGGGGAGAATTAGATCGCGATGGGAAAAAATTCGGTTA
AGGCCAGGGGGAAAGAAAAAATATAAATTAAAACATATAGTATGGGCAAGCAGGGAGCTAGAACGATTCG
CAGTTAATCCTGGCCTGTTAGAAACATCAGAAGGCTGTAGACAAATACTGGGACAGCTACAACCATCCCT
TCAGACAGGATCAGAAGAACTTAGATCATTATATAATACAGTAGCAACCCTCTATTGTGTGCATCAAAGG
ATAGAGATAAAAGACACCAAGGAAGCTTTAGACAAGATAGAGGAAGAGCAAAACAAAAGTAAGACCACCG
CACAGCAAGCGGCCGCTGATCTTCAGACCTGGAGGAGGAGATATGAGGGACAATTGGAGAAGTGAATTAT
ATAAATATAAAGTAGTAAAAATTGAACCATTAGGAGTAGCACCCACCAAGGCAAAGAGAAGAGTGGTGCA
GAGAGAAAAAAGAGCAGTGGGAATAGGAGCTTTGTTCCTTGGGTTCTTGGGAGCAGCAGGAAGCACTATG
GGCGCAGCGTCAATGACGCTGACGGTACAGGCCAGACAATTATTGTCTGGTATAGTGCAGCAGCAGAACA
ATTTGCTGAGGGCTATTGAGGCGCAACAGCATCTGTTGCAACTCACAGTCTGGGGCATCAAGCAGCTCCA
GGCAAGAATCCTGGCTGTGGAAAGATACCTAAAGGATCAACAGCTCCTGGGGATTTGGGGTTGCTCTGGA
AAACTCATTTGCACCACTGCTGTGCCTTGGAATGCTAGTTGGAGTAATAAATCTCTGGAACAGATTTGGA
ATCACACGACCTGGATGGAGTGGGACAGAGAAATTAACAATTACACAAGCTTAATACACTCCTTAATTGA
AGAATCGCAAAACCAGCAAGAAAAGAATGAACAAGAATTATTGGAATTAGATAAATGGGCAAGTTTGTGG
AATTGGTTTAACATAACAAATTGGCTGTGGTATATAAAATTATTCATAATGATAGTAGGAGGCTTGGTAG
GTTTAAGAATAGTTTTTGCTGTACTTTCTATAGTGAATAGAGTTAGGCAGGGATATTCACCATTATCGTT
TCAGACCCACCTCCCAACCCCGAGGGGACCCGACAGGCCCGAAGGAATAGAAGAAGAAGGTGGAGAGAGA
GACAGAGACAGATCCATTCGATTAGTGAACGGATCTCGACGGTATCGCTAGCTTTTAAAAGAAAAGGGGG
GATTGGGGGGTACAGTGCAGGGGAAAGAATAGTAGACATAATAGCAACAGACATACAAACTAAAGAATTA
CAAAAACAAATTACAAAAATTCAAAATTTTACTAGTGATTATCGGATCAACTTTGTATAGAAAAGTTGCC
CTCTCTCTATGAGGACCTCAGAGCACTTTCCCTTTGTTCTCCTTTTTATTTCCCAGACAAAGGGAAATGA
CTCACCCCAAAGTCACTTGAGTGGGCAGTGTGGTGTCATATAAGCAAACAGGGAGTCCCTAGGGATATCC
CCGTGCTATGCCAGTCCTACCCGTGGGGGCTGGGGTTAGGGTGAAGAAGAGAAAGGGGTTTTATTTACAC
TGCTTGTCGCCCACCTTGTCACCATAGCAAAAGATGCTTAAGTTCTTGATTTAAGGGAAATCTCTCCTCC
CAGCTTGTCTTTCTCCCCCTAGTCACCACTAACCTCAGGGTGAGGTCAGTTCTCCAATCACGTGAAGCTC
TCACGTTTGCTAGGTTTGCAGAAAGGGCCTTTTAGCTTTGATCTTCCACGGAGCAGTAAAGCTTGCCAGG
CCCTCCCCAGGAATTCACATGCCCTTGCCATACAAGGCTTTCCAAACACGCCACCCTGACTCTTCAGAAA
ACCCCACCCCAGTCCACTTTCAGCTCCTCCCCGCTGCCAGCAAGCACTTTTGCAAAGCAGAAAAGGAATA
GGCACACTCCACCTACATTGTCAGTAGACTACAAATCCCAACAATCCTGGCGGTGCGCAGGCGCACAGAT
CTCAACGTGCCGGCTGCTGGAAAAGTGTGTCACTGGGGCACGAGGCGCTCCCTGGAATCACATGGTACCC
TGTGGAATGTGTGTCAGTTAGGGTGTGGAAAGTCCCCAGGCTCCCCAGCAGGCAGAAGTATGCAAAGCAT
GCATCTCAATTAGTCAGCAACCAGGTGTGGAAAGTCCCCAGGCTCCCCAGCAGGCAGAAGTATGCAAAGC
ATGCATCTCAATTAGTCAGCAACCATAGTCCCGCCGGTACCTGCTCCAGTGCCGCGTGCGGCCCGGGAAC
CCTGGGCTGCTGGCGCCTGCGCAGAGCCCTCTGTCCCAGGGAAAGGCTCGGGCAAAAGGCGGTTGAGATT
GGCAGAGTGAAATATTACTGCTGAGGAAACGTAGCAGGGCACACGTCTCTCTTTGCGTCCTGGTGCCTCA
TTTCTCCATCACCTACTTACTTCCTGGTTGCAGCTTCTCTTCCTTTGGGACTTTTGCACCCGGAGCTCCA
GATTCATTACCCTGCTTCACTGCGGAGCCTTCAGGAGTGGCATCCGGTGCACTGCAGAGACCCGACTCTC
CTTGCTACCTTATAGCCAGAACTGCTGCAGGCTGATTCTTCACACACACACTCTCTGCTCTTCCCATGCA
AATCAGATCTCAGGTGCCTCAGCGTCCTACCCTTCTGGAGGGCTGCAGTATAGCCACCCCAAGACCTTAC
TGCTCAGTGCCTGGAATCCTGATTGCGAACTGCGGGGCTCACTCGTCTCCCTCAGCCATTGCCCAGGGGG
CGAGAGAGGCCATCACAACCTCCAGTTTGTGTCAAGGTCCAGTTTGAATGACCGCTTTCAGCTGGTGAAG
ACATGACGACCCTGGACTCCAATAACAACACAGGTACTGAGATTCTTATCTTTGCTCAGGGCTCACATGG
CTGCAGAGCCGGGCCCACGTGCTGCATTTGTTTTCATTCAGTAGAAGCCGTGGCCGCCATCTCATTGGTC
ATTGCCTCCCGGCCTCGTTACATAATGAGCTCCGCCCCTCAAGTTGCCGGAGCAACGCTTGTCGCCTTCT
CTCCTCCCCTCAGTTGTCCCGGCCCAGCTTGGTTTTAGGGCCAGCCTACGACCCAGGACGCCCGGGAGGG
GCGGGGCGAGGGCGGGGTTTTCCTTGCGACAGAAGGGAAGCGGAGAAGGCGGTGCTTCGAGTTCCGGGGT
TCCTCGTTGGGGTGCCACGTGCGAGGGGCACACGTGGAGTGGGGACGTGAGGCCAGCTGAGGGCCAGGCT
CCCGCCCCGCCCTTCTCCGCCTAGATCTGGGTGAAGCTGGGCTGACTCACCGCCCCCGCCTGGCTTCTTT
TCCTCTCAGAAAATAACCCATCCTCCAACCCAGCCGTGAAACCATAGCCGGGTAACCATTCTGTGACTTA
TTTTACAGGCAGGGTTCACCCTGACCAACCTTGAGCTATTTTAAGGTTGCCCTGCCTGGTTTAGTGTGTG
TCAGTGGGTGAGCAAGACATGTGCTTCTGTCGACTCGGTGGCATGGCATGTGTCACCTCACACACGTGTC
TGAGGATCCTCCCCTTTCCCCACTCCACCCATGGCCGGCCAGGCTAAGTACTTGGCAGAGGTGTGGCAGA
CAAGTGGCCCTTCTCTTCTGTGCATACCACAGGAGCCGAATCACCTGGCCCGCAATGTAACCAGAGGGAC
AGAGCCGCTGGCTGAGTGGCTATAGAGCTAAAGTTACCACCGGGCTGAGAAGGAAGGGGAATTCCTAAAT
CCCTAGAATGGATACTTTGTTTCTCCCTTTCATCTCCTGCAACTCATCTGAGTCTTATCTGTCACATTTC
TAAGTCTCTTGTGACTCATCTCTCAGAGGCCAGAGCCAGGCTGAACAGAGAGTCCTTCCCTGCAGTACTC
TATGAGAATATGTCTTTGGGTGTTCTCTTATTTAGGTGGTGTTATCACCTACATTGGCTCTAGTGGCTCC
TCCCCGAGCCGGACCAGCCCGGAGTCCCTCTACAGTGACAGCTCCAATGGCAGCTTCCAGTCCCTGACTC
AAGGTTGTCCCACATACTTCCCACCATCAACGCGTGATAGCACCGAGGCAGTGATCAAGGAGTTCATGCG
GTTCAAGGTGCACATGGAGGGCTCCATGAACGGCCACGAGTTCGAGATCGAGGGCGAGGGCGAGGGCCGC
CCCTACGAGGGCACCCAGACCGCCAAGCTGAAGGTGACCAAGGGTGGCCCCCTGCCCTTCTCCTGGGACA
TCCTGTCCCCTCAGTTCATGTACGGCTCCAGGGCCTTCATCAAGCACCCCGCCGACATCCCCGACTACTG
GAAGCAGTCCTTCCCCGAGGGCTTCAAGTGGGAGCGCGTGATGATCTTCGAGGACGGCGGCACCGTGTCC
GTGACCCAGGACACCTCCCTGGAGGACGGCACCCTGATCTACAAGGTGAAGCTCCGCGGCGGCAACTTCC
CTCCTGACGGCCCCGTAATGCAGAAGAGGACAATGGGCTGGGAAGCATCCACCGAGCGGTTGTACCCCGA
GGACGTCGTGCTGAAGGGCGACATTAAGATGGCCCTGCGCCTGAAGGACGGCGGCCGCTACCTGGCGGAC
TTCAAGACCACCTACAAGGCCAAGAAGCCCGTGCAGATGCCCGGCGCCTTCAACATCGACCGCAAGTTGG
ACATCACCTCCCACAACGAGGACTACACCGTGGTGGAACAGTACGAACGCTCCGTGGCCCGCCACTCCAC
CGGCGGCTCCGGTGGCTCCTCTAGACCTCCAAAAAAGAAGAGAAAGGTAGAAGACCCCTTGTACAAGAGC
CATGGCTTCCCGCCGGCTGTGGCTGCTCAGGATGATGGCACGCTGCCCATGTCCTGTGCCCAGGAGAGCG
GGATGGACCGTCACCCTGCAGCCTGTGCTCCTGCTAGGATCAATGTGTGACTCGAGCCCGCCCGGCCGGC
CTTCTGCCGCTGCCCCCTTGTACAGAATCGAACTCTGCACTTCTCTCTCCTTTACGAGACGAAAAGGAAA
AGCAAACCAGAATCTTATTTATATTGTTATAAAATATTCCAAGATGAGCCTCTGGCCCCCTGAGCCTTCT
TGTAAATAACTCTTCCCCCACCCCCACCGCCATGCTCCCATCCTCCCCTATTTAAACCACTCTTGCTCTC
TCCACCCTCCTCTGGCCCCTCGATTTGTTCTGTTCCTGTCTCAAATCCAATAGTTCACAGCTGACAAGTT
TGTACAAAAAAGCAGGCTTTCTACCGGGTAGGGGAGGCGCTTTTCCCAAGGCAGTCTGGAGCATGCGCTT
TAGCAGCCCCGCTGGGCACTTGGCGCTACACAAGTGGCCTCTGGCCTCGCACACATTCCACATCCACCGG
TAGGCGCCAACCGGCTCCGTTCTTTGGTGGCCCCTTCGCGCCACCTTCTACTCCTCCCCTAGTCAGGAAG
TTCCCCCCCGCCCCGCAGCTCGCGTCGTGCAGGACGTGACAAATGGAAGTAGCACGTCTCACTAGTCTCG
TGCAGATGGACAGCACCGCTGAGCAATGGAAGCGGGTAGGCCTTTGGGGCAGCGGCCAATAGCAGCTTTG
CTCCTTCGCTTTCTGGGCTCAGAGGCTGGGAAGGGGTGGGTCCGGGGGCGGGCTCAGGGGCGGGCTCAGG
GGCGGGGCGGGCGCCCGAAGGTCCTCCGGAGGCCCGGCATTCTGCACGCTTCAAAAGCGCACGTCTGCCG
CGCTGTTCTCCTCTTCCTCATCTCCGGGCCTTTCGACCTGCCACCATGACCGAGTACAAGCCCACGGTGC
GCCTCGCCACCCGCGACGACGTCCCCAGGGCCGTACGCACCCTCGCCGCCGCGTTCGCCGACTACCCCGC
CACGCGCCACACCGTCGATCCGGACCGCCACATCGAGCGGGTCACCGAGCTGCAAGAACTCTTCCTCACG
CGCGTCGGGCTCGACATCGGCAAGGTGTGGGTCGCGGACGACGGCGCCGCGGTGGCGGTCTGGACCACGC
CGGAGAGCGTCGAAGCGGGGGCGGTGTTCGCCGAGATCGGCCCGCGCATGGCCGAGTTGAGCGGTTCCCG
GCTGGCCGCGCAGCAACAGATGGAAGGCCTCCTGGCGCCGCACCGGCCCAAGGAGCCCGCGTGGTTCCTG
GCCACCGTCGGCGTCTCGCCCGACCACCAGGGCAAGGGTCTGGGCAGCGCCGTCGTGCTCCCCGGAGTGG
AGGCGGCCGAGCGCGCCGGGGTGCCCGCCTTCCTGGAGACCTCCGCGCCCCGCAACCTCCCCTTCTACGA
GCGGCTCGGCTTCACCGTCACCGCCGACGTCGAGGTGCCCGAAGGACCGCGCACCTGGTGCATGACCCGC
AAGCCCGGTGCCTGAACCCAGCTTTCTTGTACAAAGTGGTGATAATCGAATTCCGATAATCAACCTCTGG
ATTACAAAATTTGTGAAAGATTGACTGGTATTCTTAACTATGTTGCTCCTTTTACGCTATGTGGATACGC
TGCTTTAATGCCTTTGTATCATGCTATTGCTTCCCGTATGGCTTTCATTTTCTCCTCCTTGTATAAATCC
TGGTTGCTGTCTCTTTATGAGGAGTTGTGGCCCGTTGTCAGGCAACGTGGCGTGGTGTGCACTGTGTTTG
CTGACGCAACCCCCACTGGTTGGGGCATTGCCACCACCTGTCAGCTCCTTTCCGGGACTTTCGCTTTCCC
CCTCCCTATTGCCACGGCGGAACTCATCGCCGCCTGCCTTGCCCGCTGCTGGACAGGGGCTCGGCTGTTG
GGCACTGACAATTCCGTGGTGTTGTCGGGGAAGCTGACGTCCTTTCCATGGCTGCTCGCCTGTGTTGCCA
CCTGGATTCTGCGCGGGACGTCCTTCTGCTACGTCCCTTCGGCCCTCAATCCAGCGGACCTTCCTTCCCG
CGGCCTGCTGCCGGCTCTGCGGCCTCTTCCGCGTCTTCGCCTTCGCCCTCAGACGAGTCGGATCTCCCTT
TGGGCCGCCTCCCCGCATCGGGAATTCCCGCGGTTCGCTTTAAGACCAATGACTTACAAGGCAGCTGTAG
ATCTTAGCCACTTTTTAAAAGAAAAGGGGGGACTGGAAGGGCTAATTCACTCCCAACGAAGACAAGATCT
GCTTTTTGCTTGTACTGGGTCTCTCTGGTTAGACCAGATCTGAGCCTGGGAGCTCTCTGGCTAACTAGGG
AACCCACTGCTTAAGCCTCAATAAAGCTTGCCTTGAGTGCTTCAAGTAGTGTGTGCCCGTCTGTTGTGTG
ACTCTGGTAACTAGAGATCCCTCAGACCCTTTTAGTCAGTGTGGAAAATCTCTAGCAGTAGTAGTTCATG
TCATCTTATTATTCAGTATTTATAACTTGCAAAGAAATGAATATCAGAGAGTGAGAGGAACTTGTTTATT
GCAGCTTATAATGGTTACAAATAAAGCAATAGCATCACAAATTTCACAAATAAAGCATTTTTTTCACTGC
ATTCTAGTTGTGGTTTGTCCAAACTCATCAATGTATCTTATCATGTCTGGCTCTAGCTATCCCGCCCCTA
ACTCCGCCCATCCCGCCCCTAACTCCGCCCAGTTCCGCCCATTCTCCGCCCCATGGCTGACTAATTTTTT
TTATTTATGCAGAGGCCGAGGCCGCCTCGGCCTCTGAGCTATTCCAGAAGTAGTGAGGAGGCTTTTTTGG
AGGCCTAGGGACGTACCCAATTCGCCCTATAGTGAGTCGTATTACGCGCGCTCACTGGCCGTCGTTTTAC
AACGTCGTGACTGGGAAAACCCTGGCGTTACCCAACTTAATCGCCTTGCAGCACATCCCCCTTTCGCCAG
CTGGCGTAATAGCGAAGAGGCCCGCACCGATCGCCCTTCCCAACAGTTGCGCAGCCTGAATGGCGAATGG
G
[124 nt withheld, positions 8472-8595]
C
[91 nt withheld, positions 8597-8687]
A
[49 nt withheld, positions 8689-8737]
CCTTTGACGTTGGAGTCCACGTTCTTT
[37 nt withheld, positions 8765-8801]
ACCCTATCTCGGTCTATTCTTTTGATTTATAAGGGATTTTGCCGATTTCGGCCTATTGGTTAAAAAATGA
GCTGATTTAACAAAAATTTAACGCGAATTTTAACAAAATATTAACGCTTACAATTTAGGTGGCACTTTTC
GGGGAAATGTGCGCGGAACCCCTATTTGTTTATTTTTCTAAATACATTCAAATATGTATCCGCTCATGAG
ACAATAACCCTGATAAATGCTTCAATAATATTGAAAAAGGAAGAGTATGAGTATTCAACATTTCCGTGTC
GCCCTTATTCCCTTTTTTGCGGCATTTTGCCTTCCTGTTTTTGCTCACCCAGAAACGCTGGTGAAAGTAA
AAGATGCTGAAGATCAGTTGGGTGCACGAGTGGGTTACATCGAACTGGATCTCAACAGCGGTAAGATCCT
TGAGAGTTTTCGCCCCGAAGAACGTTTTCCAATGATGAGCACTTTTAAAGTTCTGCTATGTGGCGCGGTA
TTATCCCGTATTGACGCCGGGCAAGAGCAACTCGGTCGCCGCATACACTATTCTCAGAATGACTTGGTTG
AGTACTCACCAGTCACAGAAAAGCATCTTACGGATGGCATGACAGTAAGAGAATTATGCAGTGCTGCCAT
AACCATGAGTGATAACACTGCGGCCAACTTACTTCTGACAACGATCGGAGGACCGAAGGAGCTAACCGCT
TTTTTGCACAACATGGGGGATCATGTAACTCGCCTTGATCGTTGGGAACCGGAGCTGAATGAAGCCATAC
CAAACGACGAGCGTGACACCACGATGCCTGTAGCAATGGCAACAACGTTGCGCAAACTATTAACTGGCGA
ACTACTTACTCTAGCTTCCCGGCAACAATTAATAGACTGGATGGAGGCGGATAAAGTTGCAGGACCACTT
CTGCGCTCGGCCCTTCCGGCTGGCTGGTTTATTGCTGATAAATCTGGAGCCGGTGAGCGTGGGTCTCGCG
GTATCATTGCAGCACTGGGGCCAGATGGTAAGCCCTCCCGTATCGTAGTTATCTACACGACGGGGAGTCA
GGCAACTATGGATGAACGAAATAGACAGATCGCTGAGATAGGTGCCTCACTGATTAAGCATTGGTAACTG
TCAGACCAAGTTTACTCATATATACTTTAGATTGATTTAAAACTTCATTTTTAATTTAAAAGGATCTAGG
TGAAGATCCTTTTTGATAATCTCATGACCAAAATCCCTTAACGTGAGTTTTCGTTCCACTGAGCGTCAGA
CCCCGTAGAAAAGATCAAAGGATCTTCTTGAGATCCTTTTTTTCTGCGCGTAATCTGCTGCTTGCAAACA
AAAAAACCACCGCTACCAGCGGTGGTTTGTTTGCCGGATCAAGAGCTACCAACTCTTTTTCCGAAGGTAA
CTGGCTTCAGCAGAGCGCAGATACCAAATACTGTTCTTCTAGTGTAGCCGTAGTTAGGCCACCACTTCAA
GAACTCTGTAGCACCGCCTACATACCTCGCTCTGCTAATCCTGTTACCAGTGGCTGCTGCCAGTGGCGAT
AAGTCGTGTCTTACCGGGTTGGACTCAAGACGATAGTTACCGGATAAGGCGCAGCGGTCGGGCTGAACGG
GGGGTTCGTGCACACAGCCCAGCTTGGAGCGAACGACCTACACCGAACTGAGATACCTACAGCGTGAGCT
ATGAGAAAGCGCCACGCTTCCCGAAGAGAGAAAGGCGGACAGGTATCCGGTAAGCGGCAGGGTCGGAACA
GGAGAGCGCACGAGGGAGCTTCCAGGGGGAAACGCCTGGTATCTTTATAGTCCTGTCGGGTTTCGCCACC
TCTGACTTGAGCGTCGATTTTTGTGATGCTCGTCAGGGGGGCGGAGCCTATGGAAAAACGCCAGCAACGC
GGCCTTTTTACGGTTCCTGGCCTTTTGCTGGCCTTTTGCTCACATGTTCTTTCCTGCGTTATCCCCTGAT
TCTGTGGATAACCGTATTACCGCCTTTGAGTGAGCTGATACCGCTCGCCGCAGCCGAACGACCGAGCGCA
GCGAGTCAGTGAGCGAGGAAGCGGAAGAGCGCCCAATACGCAAACCGCCTCTCCCCGCGCGTTGGCCGAT
TCATTAATGCAGCTGGCACGACAGGTTTCCCGACTGGAAAGCGGGCAGTGAGCGCAACGCAATTAATGTG
AGTTAGCTCACTCATTAGGCACCCCAGGCTTTACACTTTATGCTTCCGGCTCGTATGTTGTGTGGAATTG
TGAGCGGATAACAATTTCACACAGGAAACAGCTATGACCATGATTACGCCAAGCGCGCAATTAACCCTCA
CTAAAGGGAACAAAAGCTGGAGCTGCAAGCTT
Features (pLannotate 1.2.2; 34 found; start..end, strand, type, name):
      3..229     +  promoter       RSV promoter: Rous sarcoma virus enhancer/promoter
    230..410     +  LTR            5' LTR (truncated): truncated 5' long terminal repeat (LTR) from HIV-1
    457..582     +  misc_feature   HIV-1 Ψ: packaging signal of human immunodeficiency virus type 1
    566..929     +  CDS            HIV-1 gag (fragment): gag protein from human immunodeficiency virus 1; gag
   1075..1308    +  misc_feature   RRE: The Rev response element (RRE) of HIV-1 allows for Rev-dependent mRNA export from the nucleus to the cytoplasm.
   1685..1785    +  CDS            Rev (fragment): human immunodeficiency virus 1 (HIV-1) Rev protein; rev; enhances nuclear export of unspliced and incompletely spliced viral mRNAs
   1803..1920    +  misc_feature   cPPT/CTS: central polypurine tract and central termination sequence of HIV-1
   1938..1958    +  protein_bind   attB4: mutant version of attB; core recombination site for the Gateway® BP reaction BP Clonase™
   2660..2835    +  promoter       SV40 promoter (fragment): SV40 enhancer and early promoter
   4515..4649    +  CDS            Nr1d1 (fragment): NR1D1_MOUSE - Also known as Ear1. Experimental evidence at protein level: Swiss-Prot protein existence level 1. Transcriptional repressor which coordinates circadian rhythm and metabolic pathways in a heme-dependent manner. Integral component of the complex transcription machinery that governs circadian rhythmicity and forms a critical negative limb of the circadian clock by directly repressing the expression of core clock components ARTNL/BMAL1, CLOCK and CRY1. Also regulates genes involved in metabolic functions, including lipid and bile acid metabolism, adipogenesis, gluconeogenesis and the
   4656..5323    +  CDS            mScarlet-2I (fragment): mScarlet-I derivative in which the N- and C-termini have been modified to reduce cytotoxicity (Valbuena et al., 2020) preserves the original mammalian codon optimization
   5349..5369    +  CDS            SV40 NLS: nuclear localization signal of SV40 (simian virus 40) large T antigen
   5388..5508    +  CDS            d1EGFP (fragment): EGFP destabilized by fusion to a mutated version of residues 422-461 of mouse ornithine decarboxylase, giving an in vivo half-life of ~1 hour mammalian codon-optimized
   5517..5612    -  CDS            THRA (fragment): THA_HUMAN - Also known as EAR7, ERBA1, NR1A1, THRA1, THRA2. Experimental evidence at protein level: Swiss-Prot protein existence level 1. [Isoform Alpha-2]: Does not bind thyroid hormone and functions as a weak dominant negative inhibitor of thyroid hormone action. From Homo sapiens (Human).
   5804..5828    +  protein_bind   attB1: mutant version of attB; recombination site for the Gateway® BP reaction BP Clonase™
   5836..6335    +  promoter       PGK promoter: mouse phosphoglycerate kinase 1 promoter
   6346..6945    +  CDS            PuroR: puromycin N-acetyltransferase; pac from Streptomyces alboniger; confers resistance to puromycin
   6946..6970    -  protein_bind   attB2: mutant version of attB; recombination site for the Gateway® BP reaction BP Clonase™
   6988..7576    +  misc_feature   WPRE: woodchuck hepatitis virus posttranscriptional regulatory element
   7643..7662    +  misc_feature   cPPT/CTS (fragment): central polypurine tract and central termination sequence of HIV-1
   7664..7897    +  LTR            3' LTR (ΔU3): self-inactivating 3' long terminal repeat (LTR) from HIV-1
   7969..8090    +  polyA_signal   SV40 poly(A) signal: SV40 polyadenylation signal
   8130..8265    +  rep_origin     SV40 ori: SV40 origin of replication
   8286..8304    -  promoter       T7 promoter: promoter for bacteriophage T7 RNA polymerase
   8312..8467    +  CDS            lacZα (fragment): LacZα fragment of β-galactosidase; lacZ fragment
   8472..8900    +  rep_origin     f1 ori (sequence partly withheld): f1 bacteriophage origin of replication; arrow indicates direction of (+) strand synthesis
   8953..9057    +  promoter       AmpR promoter: bla
   9058..9918    +  CDS            AmpR: β-lactamase; bla; confers resistance to ampicillin, carbenicillin, and related antibiotics
  10089..10677   +  rep_origin     ori: high-copy-number ColE1/pMB1/pBR322/pUC origin of replication
  10860..10952   +  CDS            lacI (fragment): lac repressor; lacI; The lac repressor binds to the lac operator to inhibit transcription in E. coli. This inhibition can be relieved by adding lactose or isopropyl-β-D-thiogalactopyranoside (IPTG).
  10965..10986   +  protein_bind   CAP binding site: CAP binding activates transcription in the presence of cAMP. E. coli catabolite activator protein
  11001..11031   +  promoter       lac promoter: promoter for the E. coli lac operon
  11035..11057   +  protein_bind   lac operator (fragment): The lac repressor binds to the lac operator to inhibit transcription in E. coli. This inhibition can be relieved by adding lactose or isopropyl-β-D-thiogalactopyranoside (IPTG). lac repressor encoded by lacI
  11100..11118   +  promoter       T3 promoter: promoter for bacteriophage T3 RNA polymerase
