[The description below was written by a language model from this plasmid's Addgene catalogue record and pLannotate feature annotations shown in this document.]
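Description:
pL6puro-pSV40(3)-pmRevErbA-mScaI3-NLS-Pest is a third-generation-style, self-inactivating HIV-1 lentiviral transfer plasmid (about 11.1 kb) built on a pLenti6-puromycin backbone. It serves as a red fluorescent reporter of circadian rhythm in single cells. In bacteria it is maintained through a high-copy ColE1/pUC-type origin with ampicillin resistance, and it also carries an f1 origin. The viral genome is transcribed from an RSV promoter fused to a truncated 5' LTR. It contains the Ψ packaging signal, RRE and cPPT/CTS for packaging, Rev-dependent export and efficient nuclear import. It ends in WPRE and a ΔU3 3' LTR, followed by an SV40 poly(A) signal and SV40 origin. Residual Gateway attB sites flank the cassettes, reflecting modular assembly of the backbone.

The reporter cassette places a fragment of the SV40 enhancer/early promoter upstream of murine Nr1d1 (REV-ERBα) promoter sequence, so that the rhythmic clock-controlled promoter is boosted in expression level. The annotation shows a short Nr1d1 coding fragment running directly into the fluorescent protein, which suggests the reporter begins with the first Nr1d1 codons. The fluorophore is mScarlet-I3 according to the catalogue; the automated annotation labels it as a related mScarlet-I derivative. It is followed by an SV40 NLS, which concentrates signal in the nucleus. A PEST degron from mouse ornithine decarboxylase (annotated as a d1EGFP fragment) shortens the protein's half-life so that fluorescence tracks promoter oscillations. A short antisense THRA match downstream probably reflects genomic sequence carried over from the Nr1d1 locus. A separate mouse PGK promoter drives puromycin N-acetyltransferase for selection of transduced cells. The depositor notes that this construct was made by fluorophore exchange from a Venus version, and that the SV40(3) variant performed among the best in U2OS cells.
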