Addgene plasmid #240117: pL6puro-pSV40(3)-pmRevErbA-mScaI3-NLS-Pest
Purpose: A lentiviral (red) fluorescent reporter of circadian rhythm, based on the murine Nr1d1-gene (REVERBa protein), expression enhanced by SV40 promoter fragment.
Depositing lab: Achim Kramer. Depositing organization: Charite Universitaetsmedizin Berlin. Publication: A lentiviral fluorescent reporter to study circadian rhythms in single cells. Gabriel CH, Lehmann L, Ahlburg J, Achim Kramer A. bioRxiv 2025.06.30.661926 10.1101/2025.06.30.661926.
Backbone
  Vector backbone: pLenti6-puromycin
  Backbone manufacturer: VectorBuilder
  Vector type: Lentiviral
  Selectable markers: Puromycin
Growth in bacteria
  Bacterial resistance: Ampicillin, 100 μg/mL
  Growth temperature: 37°C
  Growth strain: NEB Stable
  Copy number: Unknown
Gene/Insert
  Gene/Insert name: murine Nr1d1 promoter+mScarlet-I3-NLS-Pest-Reporter (alt name: mREVERBa promoter)
  Species: M. musculus (mouse)
  Mutation: added SV40-Enhancer
  Entrez Gene: Nr1d1 (a.k.a. A530070C09Rik)
  Cloning method: Restriction Enzyme; 5′ cloning site MluI (not destroyed); 3′ cloning site XbaI (not destroyed)
  Sequencing primers: 5′ ctgggacagagggctct; 3′ TCCAATGGCAGCTTCCAGTC
Resource information
  A portion of this plasmid was derived from a plasmid made by: Nagoshi et al. 2004 (doi: 10.1016/j.cell.2004.11.015, PMID: 15550250). mScarlet-I3 from Dorus Gadella (Addgene Plasmid 189763)
Terms and licenses: Academic/Nonprofit Terms; Industry Terms: Not Available to Industry
Depositor comments: Exchanged fluorophore from pL6puro-pSV40(3)-pmRevErbA-Venus-NLS-Pest. From our analysis in U2OS cells, SV40(3) and JeT variants are superior in reporting circadian rhythms. Please visit https://doi.org/10.1101/2025.06.30.661926 for bioRxiv preprint.
How to cite: pL6puro-pSV40(3)-pmRevErbA-mScaI3-NLS-Pest was a gift from Achim Kramer (Addgene plasmid # 240117 ; http://n2t.net/addgene:240117 ; RRID:Addgene_240117)
